>Addgene plasmid #170132 | pOsU3 | addgene full sequence | sequence record 333608 | Addgene NGS Result
CGGTGATGACGGTGAAAACCTCTGACACATGCAGCTCCCGGAGACGGTCACAGCTTGTCTGTAAGCGGAT
GCCGGGAGCAGACAAGCCCGTCAGGGCGCGTCAGCGGGTGTTGGCGGGTGTCGGGGCTGGCTTAACTATG
CGGCATCAGAGCAGATTGTACTGAGAGTGCACCATATGCGGTGTGAAATACCGCACAGATGCGTAAGGAG
AAAATACCGCATCAGGCGCCATTCGCCATTCAGGCTGCGCAACTGTTGGGAAGGGCGATCGGTGCGGGCC
TCTTCGCTATTACGCCAGCTGGCGAAAGGGGGATGTGCTGCAAGGCGATTAAGTTGGGTAACGCCAGGGT
TTTCCCAGTCACGACGTTGTAAAACGACGGCCAGTGAATTCAGTAATTCATCCAGGTCACCAAGTTCTAG
GATTTTCAGAACTGCAACTTATTTTATCAAGGAATCTTTAAACATACGAACAGATCACTTAAAGTTCTTC
TGAAGCAACTTAAAGTTATCAGGCATGCATGGATCTTGGAGGAATCAGATGTGCAGTCAGGGACCATAGC
ACAAGACAGGCGTCTTCTACTGGTGCTACCAGCAAATGCTGGAAGCCGGGAACACTGGGTACGTTGGAAA
CCACGTGATGTGAAGAAGTAAGATAAACTGTAGGAGAAAAGCATTTCGTAGTGGGCCATGAAGCCTTTCA
GGACATGTATTGCAGTATGGGCCGGCCCATTACGCAATTGGACGACAACAAAGACTAGTATTAGTACCAC
CTCGGCTATCCACATAGATCAAAGCTGATTTAAAAGAGTTGTGCAGATGATCCGTGGCGTGAGACCCTGC
AGGGTCTCTGTTTTAGAGCTAGAAATAGCAAGTTAAAATAAGGCTAGTCCGTTATCAACTTGAAAAAGTG
GCACCGAGTCGGTGCTTTTTTTGTTTTTTATGTCTAAGCTTGGCGTAATCATGGTCATAGCTGTTTCCTG
TGTGAAATTGTTATCCGCTCACAATTCCACACAACATACGAGCCGGAAGCATAAAGTGTAAAGCCTGGGG
TGCCTAATGAGTGAGCTAACTCACATTAATTGCGTTGCGCTCACTGCCCGCTTTCCAGTCGGGAAACCTG
TCGTGCCAGCTGCATTAATGAATCGGCCAACGCGCGGGGAGAGGCGGTTTGCGTATTGGGCGCTCTTCCG
CTTCCTCGCTCACTGACTCGCTGCGCTCGGTCGTTCGGCTGCGGCGAGCGGTATCAGCTCACTCAAAGGC
GGTAATACGGTTATCCACAGAATCAGGGGATAACGCAGGAAAGAACATGTGAGCAAAAGGCCAGCAAAAG
GCCAGGAACCGTAAAAAGGCCGCGTTGCTGGCGTTTTTCCATAGGCTCCGCCCCCCTGACGAGCATCACA
AAAATCGACGCTCAAGTCAGAGGTGGCGAAACCCGACAGGACTATAAAGATACCAGGCGTTTCCCCCTGG
AAGCTCCCTCGTGCGCTCTCCTGTTCCGACCCTGCCGCTTACCGGATACCTGTCCGCCTTTCTCCCTTCG
GGAAGCGTGGCGCTTTCTCATAGCTCACGCTGTAGGTATCTCAGTTCGGTGTAGGTCGTTCGCTCCAAGC
TGGGCTGTGTGCACGAACCCCCCGTTCAGCCCGACCGCTGCGCCTTATCCGGTAACTATCGTCTTGAGTC
CAACCCGGTAAGACACGACTTATCGCCACTGGCAGCAGCCACTGGTAACAGGATTAGCAGAGCGAGGTAT
GTAGGCGGTGCTACAGAGTTCTTGAAGTGGTGGCCTAACTACGGCTACACTAGAAGAACAGTATTTGGTA
TCTGCGCTCTGCTGAAGCCAGTTACCTTCGGAAAAAGAGTTGGTAGCTCTTGATCCGGCAAACAAACCAC
CGCTGGTAGCGGTGGTTTTTTTGTTTGCAAGCAGCAGATTACGCGCAGAAAAAAAGGATCTCAAGAAGAT
CCTTTGATCTTTTCTACGGGGTCTGACGCTCAGTGGAACGAAAACTCACGTTAAGGGATTTTGGTCATGA
GATTATCAAAAAGGATCTTCACCTAGATCCTTTTAAATTAAAAATGAAGTTTTAAATCAATCTAAAGTAT
ATATGAGTAAACTTGGTCTGACAGTTACCAATGCTTAATCAGTGAGGCACCTATCTCAGCGATCTGTCTA
TTTCGTTCATCCATAGTTGCCTGACTCCCCGTCGTGTAGATAACTACGATACGGGAGGGCTTACCATCTG
GCCCCAGTGCTGCAATGATACCGCGAGAACCACGCTCACCGGCTCCAGATTTATCAGCAATAAACCAGCC
AGCCGGAAGGGCCGAGCGCAGAAGTGGTCCTGCAACTTTATCCGCCTCCATCCAGTCTATTAATTGTTGC
CGGGAAGCTAGAGTAAGTAGTTCGCCAGTTAATAGTTTGCGCAACGTTGTTGCCATTGCTACAGGCATCG
TGGTGTCACGCTCGTCGTTTGGTATGGCTTCATTCAGCTCCGGTTCCCAACGATCAAGGCGAGTTACATG
ATCCCCCATGTTGTGCAAAAAAGCGGTTAGCTCCTTCGGTCCTCCGATCGTTGTCAGAAGTAAGTTGGCC
GCAGTGTTATCACTCATGGTTATGGCAGCACTGCATAATTCTCTTACTGTCATGCCATCCGTAAGATGCT
TTTCTGTGACTGGTGAGTACTCAACCAAGTCATTCTGAGAATAGTGTATGCGGCGACCGAGTTGCTCTTG
CCCGGCGTCAATACGGGATAATACCGCGCCACATAGCAGAACTTTAAAAGTGCTCATCATTGGAAAACGT
TCTTCGGGGCGAAAACTCTCAAGGATCTTACCGCTGTTGAGATCCAGTTCGATGTAACCCACTCGTGCAC
CCAACTGATCTTCAGCATCTTTTACTTTCACCAGCGTTTCTGGGTGAGCAAAAACAGGAAGGCAAAATGC
CGCAAAAAAGGGAATAAGGGCGACACGGAAATGTTGAATACTCATACTCTTCCTTTTTCAATATTATTGA
AGCATTTATCAGGGTTATTGTCTCATGAGCGGATACATATTTGAATGTATTTAGAAAAATAAACAAATAG
GGGTTCCGCGCACATTTCCCCGAAAAGTGCCACCTGACGTCTAAGAAACCATTATTATCATGACATTAAC
CTATAAAAATAGGCGTATCACGAGGCCCTTTCGTCTCGCGCGTTT
Features (pLannotate 1.2.2; 13 found; start..end, strand, type, name):
    127..226     +  misc_feature   bom (fragment): basis of mobility region from pBR322
    232..389     -  CDS            lacZα (fragment): LacZα fragment of β-galactosidase; lacZ fragment
    449..828     +  promoter       OsU3 promoter: Oryza sativa (rice) snRNA U3 promoter
    850..925     +  misc_RNA       gRNA scaffold: guide RNA scaffold for the Streptococcus pyogenes CRISPR/Cas9 system
    926..945     +  terminator     SUP4 terminator: transcription terminator for the S. cerevisiae SUP4 tRNA gene
    988..1004    -  protein_bind   lac operator: The lac repressor binds to the lac operator to inhibit transcription in E. coli. This inhibition can be relieved by adding lactose or isopropyl-β-D-thiogalactopyranoside (IPTG). lac repressor encoded by lacI
   1012..1042    -  promoter       lac promoter: promoter for the E. coli lac operon
   1057..1078    -  protein_bind   CAP binding site: CAP binding activates transcription in the presence of cAMP. E. coli catabolite activator protein
   1091..1183    -  CDS            lacI (fragment): lac repressor; lacI; The lac repressor binds to the lac operator to inhibit transcription in E. coli. This inhibition can be relieved by adding lactose or isopropyl-β-D-thiogalactopyranoside (IPTG).
   1366..1954    -  rep_origin     ori: high-copy-number ColE1/pMB1/pBR322/pUC origin of replication
   2125..2985    -  CDS            AmpR: β-lactamase; bla; confers resistance to ampicillin, carbenicillin, and related antibiotics
   2986..3090    -  promoter       AmpR promoter: bla
   3185..25      +  CDS            rop (fragment) (across the origin): Rop protein, which maintains plasmids at low copy number; rop
