[The description below was written by a language model from this plasmid's Addgene catalogue record and pLannotate feature annotations shown in this document.]
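Description:
pOsU3 is a small (about 3.2 kb) empty-backbone plasmid for expressing single guide RNAs in protoplasts of monocotyledonous plants. It is built on a pUC backbone described as "BsaI blocked", which presumably means the backbone's own BsaI recognition site has been removed so that the enzyme can be reserved for cloning. The record does not spell out the cloning scheme. In E. coli the plasmid replicates from the high-copy ColE1/pUC origin and is selected with ampicillin through the β-lactamase gene driven by its native bla promoter. Remnants of the parental cloning vector are also annotated, including fragments of lacZα, lacI, rop and the bom region, along with the lac promoter, lac operator and CAP binding site. These are leftovers of the pUC lineage rather than working parts of the plant cassette.

The functional payload is a compact RNA polymerase III expression unit. The rice (Oryza sativa) U3 snRNA promoter is followed by a short gap of roughly twenty nucleotides, then the Streptococcus pyogenes Cas9 guide RNA scaffold, and immediately afterwards a short element annotated as the SUP4 tRNA terminator, which ends Pol III transcription. No insert is recorded, so the gap between promoter and scaffold is the likely position where a user-chosen spacer would be introduced to produce a complete sgRNA. The plasmid carries no Cas9 or other effector gene, no plant selectable marker and no T-DNA borders. This fits transient delivery into protoplasts alongside a separate nuclease or editor plasmid. It was deposited in connection with work on optimized prime editing in plants.
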