Addgene plasmid #170132: pOsU3
Purpose: (Empty Backbone) For sgRNA expression in monocotyledons protoplasts
Depositing lab: Caixia Gao. Depositing organization: Institute of Genetics and Developmental Biology, Chinese Academy of Sciences. Publication: High-efficiency prime editing with optimized, paired pegRNAs in plants. Lin Q, Jin S, Zong Y, Yu H, Zhu Z, Liu G, Kou L, Wang Y, Qiu JL, Li J, Gao C. Nat Biotechnol. 2021 Mar 25. pii: 10.1038/s41587-021-00868-w. doi: 10.1038/s41587-021-00868-w. PubMed 33767395.
Backbone
  Vector backbone: pUC (BsaI blocked)
  Vector type: Plant Expression, CRISPR
Growth in bacteria
  Bacterial resistance: Ampicillin, 100 μg/mL
  Growth temperature: 37°C
  Growth strain: DH5alpha
  Copy number: High Copy
Gene/Insert
  Gene/Insert name: None
Terms and licenses: Academic/Nonprofit Terms; Industry Terms: Not Available to Industry
How to cite: pOsU3 was a gift from Caixia Gao (Addgene plasmid # 170132 ; http://n2t.net/addgene:170132 ; RRID:Addgene_170132)
